>Addgene plasmid #42829 | TAL3366 | depositor partial sequence | sequence record 57949 | TAL3366 sequence 2430 bps
TCTAGAGCTAGCACCATGGACTACAAAGACCATGACGGTGATTATAAAGATCATGACATCGATTACAAGG
ATGACGATGACAAGATGGCCCCCAAGAAGAAGAGGAAGGTGGGCATTCACCGCGGGGTACCTATGGTGGA
CTTGAGGACACTCGGTTATTCGCAACAGCAACAGGAGAAAATCAAGCCTAAGGTCAGGAGCACCGTCGCG
CAACACCACGAGGCGCTTGTGGGGCATGGCTTCACTCATGCGCATATTGTCGCGCTTTCACAGCACCCTG
CGGCGCTTGGGACGGTGGCTGTCAAATACCAAGATATGATTGCGGCCCTGCCCGAAGCCACGCACGAGGC
AATTGTAGGGGTCGGTAAACAGTGGTCGGGAGCGCGAGCACTTGAGGCGCTGCTGACTGTGGCGGGTGAG
CTTAGGGGGCCTCCGCTCCAGCTCGACACCGGGCAGCTGCTGAAGATCGCGAAGAGAGGGGGAGTAACAG
CGGTAGAGGCAGTGCACGCCTGGCGCAATGCGCTCACCGGGGCCCCCTTGAACCTGACCCCAGACCAGGT
AGTCGCAATCGCGTCGAACATTGGGGGAAAGCAAGCCCTGGAAACCGTGCAAAGGTTGTTGCCGGTCCTT
TGTCAAGACCACGGCCTTACACCGGAGCAAGTCGTGGCCATTGCAAGCAATGGGGGTGGCAAACAGGCTC
TTGAGACGGTTCAGAGACTTCTCCCAGTTCTCTGTCAAGCCCACGGGCTGACTCCCGATCAAGTTGTAGC
GATTGCGTCGAACATTGGAGGGAAACAAGCATTGGAGACTGTCCAACGGCTCCTTCCCGTGTTGTGTCAA
GCCCACGGTTTGACGCCTGCACAAGTGGTCGCCATCGCCAACAACAACGGCGGTAAGCAGGCGCTGGAAA
CAGTACAGCGCCTGCTGCCTGTACTGTGCCAGGATCATGGACTGACCCCAGACCAGGTAGTCGCAATCGC
GTCACATGACGGGGGAAAGCAAGCCCTGGAAACCGTGCAAAGGTTGTTGCCGGTCCTTTGTCAAGACCAC
GGCCTTACACCGGAGCAAGTCGTGGCCATTGCAAGCAACATCGGTGGCAAACAGGCTCTTGAGACGGTTC
AGAGACTTCTCCCAGTTCTCTGTCAAGCCCACGGGCTGACTCCCGATCAAGTTGTAGCGATTGCGTCCAA
CGGTGGAGGGAAACAAGCATTGGAGACTGTCCAACGGCTCCTTCCCGTGTTGTGTCAAGCCCACGGTTTG
ACGCCTGCACAAGTGGTCGCCATCGCCAACAACAACGGCGGTAAGCAGGCGCTGGAAACAGTACAGCGCC
TGCTGCCTGTACTGTGCCAGGATCATGGACTGACCCCAGACCAGGTAGTCGCAATCGCGTCGAACATTGG
GGGAAAGCAAGCCCTGGAAACCGTGCAAAGGTTGTTGCCGGTCCTTTGTCAAGACCACGGCCTTACACCG
GAGCAAGTCGTGGCCATTGCAAGCAATGGGGGTGGCAAACAGGCTCTTGAGACGGTTCAGAGACTTCTCC
CAGTTCTCTGTCAAGCCCACGGGCTGACTCCCGATCAAGTTGTAGCGATTGCGAATAACAATGGAGGGAA
ACAAGCATTGGAGACTGTCCAACGGCTCCTTCCCGTGTTGTGTCAAGCCCACGGTTTGACGCCTGCACAA
GTGGTCGCCATCGCCTCCAATATTGGCGGTAAGCAGGCGCTGGAAACAGTACAGCGCCTGCTGCCTGTAC
TGTGCCAGGATCATGGACTGACCCCAGACCAGGTAGTCGCAATCGCGTCAAACGGAGGGGGAAAGCAAGC
CCTGGAAACCGTGCAAAGGTTGTTGCCGGTCCTTTGTCAAGACCACGGCCTTACACCGGAGCAAGTCGTG
GCCATTGCAAATAATAACGGTGGCAAACAGGCTCTTGAGACGGTTCAGAGACTTCTCCCAGTTCTCTGTC
AAGCCCACGGGCTGACTCCCGATCAAGTTGTAGCGATTGCGAATAACAATGGAGGGAAACAAGCATTGGA
GACTGTCCAACGGCTCCTTCCCGTGTTGTGTCAAGCCCACGGTTTGACGCCTGCACAAGTGGTCGCCATC
GCCTCCAATATTGGCGGTAAGCAGGCGCTGGAAACAGTACAGCGCCTGCTGCCTGTACTGTGCCAGGATC
ATGGACTGACACCCGAACAGGTGGTCGCCATTGCTTCTAACATCGGAGGACGGCCAGCCTTGGAGTCCAT
CGTAGCCCAATTGTCCAGGCCCGATCCCGCGTTGGCTGCGTTAACGAATGACCATCTGGTGGCGTTGGCA
TGTCTTGGTGGACGACCCGCGCTCGATGCAGTCAAAAAGGGTCTGCCTCATGCTCCCGCATTGATCAAAA
GAACCAACCGGCGGATTCCCGAGAGAACTTCCCATCGAGTCGCGGGATCC
