>Addgene plasmid #42829 | TAL3366 | addgene partial sequence | sequence record 61036 | JDS-TALEN-F 5'-TAGGGGTCGGTAAACAGTGG-3'
TGTGGCGGGTGAGCTTAGGGGGCCTCCGCTCCAGCTCGACACCGGGCAGCTGCTGAAGATCGCGAAGAGA
GGGGGAGTAACAGCGGTAGAGGCAGTGCACGCCTGGCGCAATGCGCTCACCGGGGCCCCCTTGAACCTGA
CCCCAGACCAGGTAGTCGCAATCGCGTCGAACATTGGGGGAAAGCAAGCCCTGGAAACCGTGCAAAGGTT
GTTGCCGGTCCTTTGTCAAGACCACGGCCTTACACCGGAGCAAGTCGTGGCCATTGCAAGCAATGGGGGT
GGCAAACAGGCTCTTGAGACGGTTCAGAGACTTCTCCCAGTTCTCTGTCAAGCCCACGGGCTGACTCCCG
ATCAAGTTGTAGCGATTGCGTCGAACATTGGAGGGAAACAAGCATTGGAGACTGTCCAACGGCTCCTTCC
CGTGTTGTGTCAAGCCCACGGTTTGACGCCTGCACAAGTGGTCGCCATCGCCAACAACAACGGCGGTAAG
CAGGCGCTGGAAACAGTACAGCGCCTGCTGCCTGTACTGTGCCAGGATCATGGACTGACCCCAGACCAGG
TAGTCGCAATCGCGTCACATGACGGGGGAAAGCAAGCCCTGGAAACCGTGCAAAGGTTGTTGCCGGTCCT
TTGTCAAGACCACGGCCTTACACCGGAGCAAGTCGTGGCCATTGCAAGCAACATCGGTGGCAAACAGGCT
CTTGAGACGGTTCAGAGACTTCTCCCAGTTCTCTGTCAAGCCCACGGGCTGACTCCCGATCAAGTTGTAG
CGATTGCGTCCAACGGTGGAGGGAAACAAGCATTGGAGACTGTCCAACGGCTCCTTCCCGTGTTGTGTCA
AGCCCACGGTTTGACGCCTGCACAAGTGGTCGCCATCGCCAACAACAACGGCGGTAAGCAGGCGCTGGAA
ACAGTACAGCGCCTGCTGCCTGTACTGTGC
