[The description below was written by a language model from this plasmid's Addgene catalogue record.]
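Description:
TAL3366 is a TALEN expression plasmid built on the JDS70 backbone, a roughly 6.4 kb mammalian expression vector that also carries a T7 promoter. It is propagated in E. coli as a high-copy plasmid under ampicillin selection. The insert, about 1.6 kb, is named ZebrafishCommunity-sox1a-left. It is not the sox1a coding sequence itself. It is an engineered array of TAL effector repeats designed to recognise an 18-nucleotide binding site in the zebrafish (D. rerio) sox1a gene. The array was placed in the backbone by restriction cloning, and the cloning sites were destroyed in the process.

The backbone supplies the rest of the nuclease. An N-terminal 3X FLAG tag allows detection of the protein, and a C-terminal wild-type FokI cleavage domain provides the DNA-cutting activity. Expression in mammalian cells is driven by the CMV promoter. The T7 designation indicates that the same open reading frame can be transcribed in vitro to make mRNA, which is the usual route for delivery into zebrafish embryos. The BGH reverse sequencing primer listed in the record suggests a BGH polyadenylation region downstream, but no feature table is available to confirm this.

FokI cuts only as a dimer, so this "left" monomer is meant to be used with a matching "right" TALEN that binds the opposite strand across a short spacer. That partner plasmid is not described in this record. Together the pair makes a double-strand break at sox1a, and error-prone repair of the break produces indel mutations. This fits the associated work on targeted gene disruption in somatic zebrafish cells.
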