Addgene plasmid #42829: TAL3366
Depositing lab: Keith Joung. Depositing organization: Massachusetts General Hospital. Publication: Targeted gene disruption in somatic zebrafish cells using engineered TALENs. Sander JD, Cade L, Khayter C, Reyon D, Peterson RT, Joung JK, Yeh JR. Nat Biotechnol. 2011 Aug 5;29(8):697-8. doi: 10.1038/nbt.1934. PubMed 21822241.
Backbone
  Vector backbone: JDS70
  Backbone manufacturer: Addgene plasmid #32285
  Backbone size w/o insert (bp): 6447
  Vector type: Mammalian Expression ; T7
Growth in bacteria
  Bacterial resistance: Ampicillin, 100 μg/mL
  Growth temperature: 37°C
  Growth strain: XL1 Blue
  Copy number: High Copy
Gene/Insert
  Gene/Insert name: ZebrafishCommunity-sox1a-left (alt name: sox1a)
  Species: D. rerio (zebrafish)
  Insert size (bp): 1640
  Entrez Gene: sox1a (a.k.a. zgc:92865, wu:fi38c08, wu:fj38h03)
  Promoter: CMV
  Tag / fusion protein: 3X Flag (N terminal on backbone); WT FOKI (C terminal on backbone)
  Cloning method: Restriction Enzyme; 5′ cloning site N/A (destroyed during cloning); 3′ cloning site N/A (destroyed during cloning)
  Sequencing primers: 5′ CMV-F; 3′ BGH-rev
Terms and licenses: Academic/Nonprofit Terms; Industry Terms: Not Available to Industry
Depositor comments: Target binding site: TATAGCATGATGATGGAA It is strongly recommended that users perform a diagnostic digest to verify this plasmid prior to use. For example, a double digest of the plasmid with BamHI and KpnI should result in two bands at 2.3kb and 5.8kb.
How to cite: TAL3366 was a gift from Keith Joung (Addgene plasmid # 42829 ; http://n2t.net/addgene:42829 ; RRID:Addgene_42829)
